Addgene plasmid #71538: pCas9cur
Purpose: Constitutive expression of Cas9 gene and inducible expression of the plasmid curing system for CRISPR mediated genome editing of E. coli.
Depositing lab: Tao Chen. Depositing organization: Tianjin University. Publication: Metabolic engineering of Escherichia coli using CRISPR-Cas9 meditated genome editing. Li Y, Lin Z, Huang C, Zhang Y, Wang Z, Tang YJ, Chen T, Zhao X. Metab Eng. 2015 Sep;31:13-21. doi: 10.1016/j.ymben.2015.06.006. Epub 2015 Jun 30. PubMed 26141150.
Backbone
  Vector backbone: pSC101ts
  Vector type: Bacterial Expression, CRISPR
Growth in bacteria
  Bacterial resistance: Chloramphenicol, 25 μg/mL
  Growth temperature: 30°C
  Growth strain: DH5alpha
  Copy number: Unknown
Gene/Insert 1
  Gene/Insert name: Cas9
  Species: S. pyogenes
Gene/Insert 2
  Gene/Insert name: Plasmid curing system (alt name: gRNA targeting bla gene)
  Promoter: pBAD
  Cloning method: Unknown
  Sequencing primers: 5′ unknown
Resource information
  A portion of this plasmid was derived from a plasmid made by: Cas9 is from pCas9, Addgene plasmid 42876.
Terms and licenses: Academic/Nonprofit Terms; Industry Terms: Not Available to Industry
Depositor comments: The plasmid curing system consists of an arabinose inducible promoter, PBAD to express a gRNA targeting the bla gene on the gRNA plasmid. When induced, the bla-targeting gRNA is expressed, leading Cas9 to cleave the gRNA plasmid and resulting in plasmid elimination.
How to cite: pCas9cur was a gift from Tao Chen (Addgene plasmid # 71538 ; http://n2t.net/addgene:71538 ; RRID:Addgene_71538)
