[The description below was written by a language model from this plasmid's Addgene catalogue record and pLannotate feature annotations shown in this document.]
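Description:
pCas9cur is a bacterial expression/CRISPR plasmid of about 10.8 kb for Cas9-mediated genome editing in E. coli. It combines constitutive Cas9 expression with an inducible system for removing the companion guide RNA plasmid. It is selected with chloramphenicol through a cat (CmR) gene driven by its own promoter.

The catalogue lists the backbone as pSC101ts, a temperature-sensitive replicon, which fits the recorded 30°C growth temperature. However, the automated feature table does not annotate a pSC101 origin or repA. It instead detects a full p15A origin along with tetracycline-resistance gene fragments, IS1 and a short RSF ori fragment. These remnants are typical of the pACYC184-type parent pCas9, from which the Cas9 region was derived. The record does not resolve this discrepancy, and copy number is listed as unknown.

The main payload is the Streptococcus pyogenes Cas9 coding sequence in its native-style context, with tracrRNA upstream and a crRNA leader and direct repeat downstream. The promoter driving Cas9 is not separately annotated. The second module is the curing system, made up of araC and the divergent araBAD (PBAD) promoter placed ahead of a guide RNA scaffold. The short spacer between promoter and scaffold, which the annotation matched to a ColE1-type ori fragment, is presumably the targeting sequence. According to the depositor, this guide is directed against the bla (ampicillin resistance) gene carried on the separate gRNA plasmid.

In use, Cas9 from pCas9cur works with an editing guide supplied on the second plasmid. Adding arabinose then expresses the bla-targeting guide, so Cas9 cleaves and eliminates the gRNA plasmid. This clears the way for another editing round with a new guide, as in iterative metabolic engineering.
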