Features (pLannotate 1.2.2; 22 found; start..end, strand, type, name):
    220..322     -  promoter       cat promoter: promoter of the E. coli cat gene encoding chloramphenicol acetyltransferase
    443..586     +  mobile_element IS1 (fragment): prokaryotic transposable element IS1
    705..760     -  rep_origin     RSF ori (fragment): Plasmids containing the RSF 1030 origin of replication can be propagated in E. coli cells that contain additional plasmids with compatible origins.
    848..1393    -  rep_origin     p15A ori: Plasmids containing the medium-copy-number p15A origin of replication can be propagated in E. coli cells that contain a second plasmid with the ColE1 origin.
   1505..1533    +  promoter       tet promoter: E. coli promoter for tetracycline efflux protein gene
   1581..1682    +  CDS            TcR (fragment): tetracycline efflux protein; tet; confers resistance to tetracycline
   1851..1929    -  misc_RNA       tracrRNA: trans-activating CRISPR RNA for the Streptococcus pyogenes CRISPR/Cas9 system
   2225..6331    +  CDS            Cas9: Cas9 (Csn1) endonuclease from the Streptococcus pyogenes Type II CRISPR/Cas system generates RNA-guided double strand breaks in DNA
   6352..6483    +  misc_feature   crRNA leader: crRNA leader sequence for the Streptococcus pyogenes CRISPR/Cas system
   6484..6519    +  repeat_region  DR: direct repeat for the Streptococcus pyogenes CRISPR/Cas system
   6568..6726    -  CDS            int (fragment): INT2_ECOLX - Protein inferred from homology: Swiss-Prot protein existence level 3. Putative integrase believed to be involved in the insertion of antibiotic resistance genes into plasmids and transposons. From Escherichia coli.
   6729..7607    -  CDS            araC: L-arabinose regulatory protein; araC
   7634..7918    +  promoter       araBAD promoter: araBAD; promoter of the L-arabinose operon of E. coli; the araC regulatory gene is transcribed in the opposite direction (Guzman et al., 1995)
   7918..7938    -  rep_origin     ori (fragment): high-copy-number ColE1/pMB1/pBR322/pUC origin of replication
   7939..8004    +  misc_RNA       gRNA scaffold (fragment): guide RNA scaffold for the Streptococcus pyogenes CRISPR/Cas9 system
   8065..8100    +  repeat_region  DR: direct repeat for the Streptococcus pyogenes CRISPR/Cas system
   8131..8157    +  repeat_region  DR (fragment): direct repeat for the Streptococcus pyogenes CRISPR/Cas system
   8279..9367    +  CDS            TcR (fragment): tetracycline efflux protein; tet; confers resistance to tetracycline
   9871..9964    +  CDS            TcR (fragment): tetracycline efflux protein; tet; confers resistance to tetracycline
   9961..10018   -  CDS            TcR (fragment): tetracycline efflux protein; tet; confers resistance to tetracycline
  10008..10103   +  CDS            resD (fragment): REDF_ECOLI - Also known as D. Protein inferred from homology: Swiss-Prot protein existence level 3. Acts as a repressor of transcription and as a site-specific resolvase that cleaves at the RfsF site. From Escherichia coli (strain K12).
  10401..219     -  CDS            CmR (across the origin): chloramphenicol acetyltransferase; cat; confers resistance to chloramphenicol
>Addgene plasmid #71538 | pCas9cur | depositor full sequence | sequence record 129198 | pCas9cur sequence 10841 bps
GAATTCCGGATGAGCATTCATCAGGCGGGCAAGAATGTGAATAAAGGCCGGATAAAACTTGTGCTTATTT
TTCTTTACGGTCTTTAAAAAGGCCGTAATATCCAGCTGAACGGTCTGGTTATAGGTACATTGAGCAACTG
ACTGAAATGCCTCAAAATGTTCTTTACGATGCCATTGGGATATATCAACGGTGGTATATCCAGTGATTTT
TTTCTCCATTTTAGCTTCCTTAGCTCCTGAAAATCTCGATAACTCAAAAAATACGCCCGGTAGTGATCTT
ATTTCATTATGGTGAAAGTTGGAACCTCTTACGTGCCGATCAACGTCTCATTTTCGCCAAAAGTTGGCCC
AGGGCTTCCCGGTATCAACAGGGACACCAGGATTTATTTATTCTGCGAAGTGATCTTCCGTCACAGGTAT
TTATTCGGCGCAAAGTGCGTCGGGTGATGCTGCCAACTTACTGATTTAGTGTATGATGGTGTTTTTGAGG
TGCTCCAGTGGCTTCTGTTTCTATCAGCTGTCCCTCCTGTTCAGCTACTGACGGGGTGGTGCGTAACGGC
AAAAGCACCGCCGGACATCAGCGCTAGCGGAGTGTATACTGGCTTACTATGTTGGCACTGATGAGGGTGT
CAGTGAAGTGCTTCATGTGGCAGGAGAAAAAAGGCTGCACCGGTGCGTCAGCAGAATATGTGATACAGGA
TATATTCCGCTTCCTCGCTCACTGACTCGCTACGCTCGGTCGTTCGACTGCGGCGAGCGGAAATGGCTTA
CGAACGGGGCGGAGATTTCCTGGAAGATGCCAGGAAGATACTTAACAGGGAAGTGAGAGGGCCGCGGCAA
AGCCGTTTTTCCATAGGCTCCGCCCCCCTGACAAGCATCACGAAATCTGACGCTCAAATCAGTGGTGGCG
AAACCCGACAGGACTATAAAGATACCAGGCGTTTCCCCCTGGCGGCTCCCTCGTGCGCTCTCCTGTTCCT
GCCTTTCGGTTTACCGGTGTCATTCCGCTGTTATGGCCGCGTTTGTCTCATTCCACGCCTGACACTCAGT
TCCGGGTAGGCAGTTCGCTCCAAGCTGGACTGTATGCACGAACCCCCCGTTCAGTCCGACCGCTGCGCCT
TATCCGGTAACTATCGTCTTGAGTCCAACCCGGAAAGACATGCAAAAGCACCACTGGCAGCAGCCACTGG
TAATTGATTTAGAGGAGTTAGTCTTGAAGTCATGCGCCGGTTAAGGCTAAACTGAAAGGACAAGTTTTGG
TGACTGCGCTCCTCCAAGCCAGTTACCTCGGTTCAAAGAGTTGGTAGCTCAGAGAACCTTCGAAAAACCG
CCCTGCAAGGCGGTTTTTTCGTTTTCAGAGCAAGAGATTACGCGCAGACCAAAACGATCTCAAGAAGATC
ATCTTATTAATCAGATAAAATATTTCTAGATTTCAGTGCAATTTATCTCTTCAAATGTAGCACCTGAAGT
CAGCCCCATACGATATAAGTTGTAATTCTCATGTTTGACAGCTTATCATCGATAAGCTTTAATGCGGTAG
TTTATCACAGTTAAATTGCTAACGCAGTCAGGCACCGTGTATGAAATCTAACAATGCGCTCATCGTCATC
CTCGGCACCGTCACCCTGGATGCTGTAGGCATAGGCTTGGTTATGCCGGTACTGCCGGGCCTCTTGCGGG
ATTACGAAATCATCCTGTGGAGCTTAGTAGGTTTAGCAAGATGGCAGCGCCTAAATGTAGAATGATAAAA
GGATTAAGAGATTAATTTCCCTAAAAATGATAAAACAAGCGTTTTGAAAGCGCTTGTTTTTTTGGTTTGC
AGTCAGAGTAGAATAGAAGTATCAAAAAAAGCACCGACTCGGTGCCACTTTTTCAAGTTGATAACGGACT
AGCCTTATTTTAACTTGCTATGCTGTTTTGAATGGTTCCAACAAGATTATTTTATAACTTTTATAACAAA
TAATCAAGGAGAAATTCAAAGAAATTTATCAGCCATAAAACAATACTTAATACTATAGAATGATAACAAA
ATAAACTACTTTTTAAAAGAATTTTGTGTTATAATCTATTTATTATTAAGTATTGGGTAATATTTTTTGA
AGAGATATTTTGAAAAAGAAAAATTAAAGCATATTAAACTAATTTCGGAGGTCATTAAAACTATTATTGA
AATCATCAAACTCATTATGGATTTAATTTAAACTTTTTATTTTAGGAGGCAAAAATGGATAAGAAATACT
CAATAGGCTTAGATATCGGCACAAATAGCGTCGGATGGGCGGTGATCACTGATGAATATAAGGTTCCGTC
TAAAAAGTTCAAGGTTCTGGGAAATACAGACCGCCACAGTATCAAAAAAAATCTTATAGGGGCTCTTTTA
TTTGACAGTGGAGAGACAGCGGAAGCGACTCGTCTCAAACGGACAGCTCGTAGAAGGTATACACGTCGGA
AGAATCGTATTTGTTATCTACAGGAGATTTTTTCAAATGAGATGGCGAAAGTAGATGATAGTTTCTTTCA
TCGACTTGAAGAGTCTTTTTTGGTGGAAGAAGACAAGAAGCATGAACGTCATCCTATTTTTGGAAATATA
GTAGATGAAGTTGCTTATCATGAGAAATATCCAACTATCTATCATCTGCGAAAAAAATTGGTAGATTCTA
CTGATAAAGCGGATTTGCGCTTAATCTATTTGGCCTTAGCGCATATGATTAAGTTTCGTGGTCATTTTTT
GATTGAGGGAGATTTAAATCCTGATAATAGTGATGTGGACAAACTATTTATCCAGTTGGTACAAACCTAC
AATCAATTATTTGAAGAAAACCCTATTAACGCAAGTGGAGTAGATGCTAAAGCGATTCTTTCTGCACGAT
TGAGTAAATCAAGACGATTAGAAAATCTCATTGCTCAGCTCCCCGGTGAGAAGAAAAATGGCTTATTTGG
GAATCTCATTGCTTTGTCATTGGGTTTGACCCCTAATTTTAAATCAAATTTTGATTTGGCAGAAGATGCT
AAATTACAGCTTTCAAAAGATACTTACGATGATGATTTAGATAATTTATTGGCGCAAATTGGAGATCAAT
ATGCTGATTTGTTTTTGGCAGCTAAGAATTTATCAGATGCTATTTTACTTTCAGATATCCTAAGAGTAAA
TACTGAAATAACTAAGGCTCCCCTATCAGCTTCAATGATTAAACGCTACGATGAACATCATCAAGACTTG
ACTCTTTTAAAAGCTTTAGTTCGACAACAACTTCCAGAAAAGTATAAAGAAATCTTTTTTGATCAATCAA
AAAACGGATATGCAGGTTATATTGATGGGGGAGCTAGCCAAGAAGAATTTTATAAATTTATCAAACCAAT
TTTAGAAAAAATGGATGGTACTGAGGAATTATTGGTGAAACTAAATCGTGAAGATTTGCTGCGCAAGCAA
CGGACCTTTGACAACGGCTCTATTCCCCATCAAATTCACTTGGGTGAGCTGCATGCTATTTTGAGAAGAC
AAGAAGACTTTTATCCATTTTTAAAAGACAATCGTGAGAAGATTGAAAAAATCTTGACTTTTCGAATTCC
TTATTATGTTGGTCCATTGGCGCGTGGCAATAGTCGTTTTGCATGGATGACTCGGAAGTCTGAAGAAACA
ATTACCCCATGGAATTTTGAAGAAGTTGTCGATAAAGGTGCTTCAGCTCAATCATTTATTGAACGCATGA
CAAACTTTGATAAAAATCTTCCAAATGAAAAAGTACTACCAAAACATAGTTTGCTTTATGAGTATTTTAC
GGTTTATAACGAATTGACAAAGGTCAAATATGTTACTGAAGGAATGCGAAAACCAGCATTTCTTTCAGGT
GAACAGAAGAAAGCCATTGTTGATTTACTCTTCAAAACAAATCGAAAAGTAACCGTTAAGCAATTAAAAG
AAGATTATTTCAAAAAAATAGAATGTTTTGATAGTGTTGAAATTTCAGGAGTTGAAGATAGATTTAATGC
TTCATTAGGTACCTACCATGATTTGCTAAAAATTATTAAAGATAAAGATTTTTTGGATAATGAAGAAAAT
GAAGATATCTTAGAGGATATTGTTTTAACATTGACCTTATTTGAAGATAGGGAGATGATTGAGGAAAGAC
TTAAAACATATGCTCACCTCTTTGATGATAAGGTGATGAAACAGCTTAAACGTCGCCGTTATACTGGTTG
GGGACGTTTGTCTCGAAAATTGATTAATGGTATTAGGGATAAGCAATCTGGCAAAACAATATTAGATTTT
TTGAAATCAGATGGTTTTGCCAATCGCAATTTTATGCAGCTGATCCATGATGATAGTTTGACATTTAAAG
AAGACATTCAAAAAGCACAAGTGTCTGGACAAGGCGATAGTTTACATGAACATATTGCAAATTTAGCTGG
TAGCCCTGCTATTAAAAAAGGTATTTTACAGACTGTAAAAGTTGTTGATGAATTGGTCAAAGTAATGGGG
CGGCATAAGCCAGAAAATATCGTTATTGAAATGGCACGTGAAAATCAGACAACTCAAAAGGGCCAGAAAA
ATTCGCGAGAGCGTATGAAACGAATCGAAGAAGGTATCAAAGAATTAGGAAGTCAGATTCTTAAAGAGCA
TCCTGTTGAAAATACTCAATTGCAAAATGAAAAGCTCTATCTCTATTATCTCCAAAATGGAAGAGACATG
TATGTGGACCAAGAATTAGATATTAATCGTTTAAGTGATTATGATGTCGATCACATTGTTCCACAAAGTT
TCCTTAAAGACGATTCAATAGACAATAAGGTCTTAACGCGTTCTGATAAAAATCGTGGTAAATCGGATAA
CGTTCCAAGTGAAGAAGTAGTCAAAAAGATGAAAAACTATTGGAGACAACTTCTAAACGCCAAGTTAATC
ACTCAACGTAAGTTTGATAATTTAACGAAAGCTGAACGTGGAGGTTTGAGTGAACTTGATAAAGCTGGTT
TTATCAAACGCCAATTGGTTGAAACTCGCCAAATCACTAAGCATGTGGCACAAATTTTGGATAGTCGCAT
GAATACTAAATACGATGAAAATGATAAACTTATTCGAGAGGTTAAAGTGATTACCTTAAAATCTAAATTA
GTTTCTGACTTCCGAAAAGATTTCCAATTCTATAAAGTACGTGAGATTAACAATTACCATCATGCCCATG
ATGCGTATCTAAATGCCGTCGTTGGAACTGCTTTGATTAAGAAATATCCAAAACTTGAATCGGAGTTTGT
CTATGGTGATTATAAAGTTTATGATGTTCGTAAAATGATTGCTAAGTCTGAGCAAGAAATAGGCAAAGCA
ACCGCAAAATATTTCTTTTACTCTAATATCATGAACTTCTTCAAAACAGAAATTACACTTGCAAATGGAG
AGATTCGCAAACGCCCTCTAATCGAAACTAATGGGGAAACTGGAGAAATTGTCTGGGATAAAGGGCGAGA
TTTTGCCACAGTGCGCAAAGTATTGTCCATGCCCCAAGTCAATATTGTCAAGAAAACAGAAGTACAGACA
GGCGGATTCTCCAAGGAGTCAATTTTACCAAAAAGAAATTCGGACAAGCTTATTGCTCGTAAAAAAGACT
GGGATCCAAAAAAATATGGTGGTTTTGATAGTCCAACGGTAGCTTATTCAGTCCTAGTGGTTGCTAAGGT
GGAAAAAGGGAAATCGAAGAAGTTAAAATCCGTTAAAGAGTTACTAGGGATCACAATTATGGAAAGAAGT
TCCTTTGAAAAAAATCCGATTGACTTTTTAGAAGCTAAAGGATATAAGGAAGTTAAAAAAGACTTAATCA
TTAAACTACCTAAATATAGTCTTTTTGAGTTAGAAAACGGTCGTAAACGGATGCTGGCTAGTGCCGGAGA
ATTACAAAAAGGAAATGAGCTGGCTCTGCCAAGCAAATATGTGAATTTTTTATATTTAGCTAGTCATTAT
GAAAAGTTGAAGGGTAGTCCAGAAGATAACGAACAAAAACAATTGTTTGTGGAGCAGCATAAGCATTATT
TAGATGAGATTATTGAGCAAATCAGTGAATTTTCTAAGCGTGTTATTTTAGCAGATGCCAATTTAGATAA
AGTTCTTAGTGCATATAACAAACATAGAGACAAACCAATACGTGAACAAGCAGAAAATATTATTCATTTA
TTTACGTTGACGAATCTTGGAGCTCCCGCTGCTTTTAAATATTTTGATACAACAATTGATCGTAAACGAT
ATACGTCTACAAAAGAAGTTTTAGATGCCACTCTTATCCATCAATCCATCACTGGTCTTTATGAAACACG
CATTGATTTGAGTCAGCTAGGAGGTGACTGAAGTATATTTTAGATGAAGATTATTTCTTAATAACTAAAA
ATATGGTATAATACTCTTAATAAATGCAGTAATACAGGGGCTTTTCAAGACTGAAGTCTAGCTGAGACAA
ATAGTGCGATTACGAAATTTTTTAGACAAAAATAGTCTACGAGGTTTTAGAGCTATGCTGTTTTGAATGG
TCCCAAAACTGCAGCGCAATAGTTGGCGAAGTAATCGCAACATCCGCATTAAAATCTAGCGAGGGCTTTA
CTAAGCTCCGCAAAAAACCCCGCCCCTGACAGGGCGGGGTTTTTTCGCGCCCGATCCTTGGAGCCCTTGC
CCTCCCGCACGATGATCGTGCCGTGATCGAAATCCAGATCCTTGACCCGCAGTTGCAAACCCTCACTGAT
CCGCATGCTTATGACAACTTGACGGCTACATCATTCACTTTTTCTTCACAACCGGCACGGAACTCGCTCG
GGCTGGCCCCGGTGCATTTTTTAAATACCCGCGAGAAATAGAGTTGATCGTCAAAACCAACATTGCGACC
GACGGTGGCGATAGGCATCCGGGTGGTGCTCAAAAGCAGCTTCGCCTGGCTGATACGTTGGTCCTCGCGC
CAGCTTAAGACGCTAATCCCTAACTGCTGGCGGAAAAGATGTGACAGACGCGACGGCGACAAGCAAACAT
GCTGTGCGACGCTGGCGATATCAAAATTGCTGTCTGCCAGGTGATCGCTGATGTACTGACAAGCCTCGCG
TACCCGATTATCCATCGGTGGATGGAGCGACTCGTTAATCGCTTCCATGCGCCGCAGTAACAATTGCTCA
AGCAGATTTATCGCCAGCAGCTCCGAATAGCGCCCTTCCCCTTGCCCGGCGTTAATGATTTGCCCAAACA
GGTCGCTGAAATGCGGCTGGTGCGCTTCATCCGGGCGAAAGAACCCCGTATTGGCAAATATTGACGGCCA
GTTAAGCCATTCATGCCAGTAGGCGCGCGGACGAAAGTAAACCCACTGGTGATACCATTCGCGAGCCTCC
GGATGACGACCGTAGTGATGAATCTCTCCTGGCGGGAACAGCAAAATATCACCCGGTCGGCAAACAAATT
CTCGTCCCTGATTTTTCACCACCCCCTGACCGCGAATGGTGAGATTGAGAATATAACCTTTCATTCCCAG
CGGTCGGTCGATAAAAAAATCGAGATAACCGTTGGCCTCAATCGGCGTTAAACCCGCCACCAGATGGGCA
TTAAACGAGTATCCCGGCAGCAGGGGATCATTTTGCGCTTCAGCCATACTTTTCATACTCCCGCCATTCA
GAGAAGAAACCAATTGTCCATATTGCATCAGACATTGCCGTCACTGCGTCTTTTACTGGCTCTTCTCGCT
AACCAAACCGGTAACCCCGCTTATTAAAAGCATTCTGTAACAAAGCGGGACCAAAGCCATGACAAAAACG
CGTAACAAAAGTGTCTATAATCACGGCAGAAAAGTCCACATTGATTATTTGCACGGCGTCACACTTTGCT
ATGCCATAGCATTTTTATCCATAAGATTAGCGGATCCTACCTGACGCTTTTTATCGCAACTCTCTACTGT
TTCTCCATGTAGGTCGTTCGCTCCAAGCGTTTTAGAGCTAGAAATAGCAAGTTAAAATAAGGCTAGTCCG
TTATCAACTTGAAAAAGTGGCACCAGACCCCGTTGATGATACCGCTGCCTTACTGGGTGCATTAGCCAGT
CTGAATGACCTCGAGTTTTAGAGCTATGCTGTTTTGAATGGTCCCAAAACTTCAGCACACTGAGACTTGT
TGAGTTCCATGTTTTAGAGCTATGCTGTTTTGAATGGACTCCATTCAACATTGCCGATGATAACTTGAGA
AAGAGGGTTAATACCAGCAGTCGGATACCTTCCTATTCTTTCTGTTAAAGCGTTTTCATGTTATAATAGG
CAAAAGAAGAGTAGTGTGATCGTCCATTCCGACAGCATCGCCAGTCACTATGGCGTGCTGCTAGCGCTAT
ATGCGTTGATGCAATTTCTATGCGCACCCGTTCTCGGAGCACTGTCCGACCGCTTTGGCCGCCGCCCAGT
CCTGCTCGCTTCGCTACTTGGAGCCACTATCGACTACGCGATCATGGCGACCACACCCGTCCTGTGGATC
CTCTACGCCGGACGCATCGTGGCCGGCATCACCGGCGCCACAGGTGCGGTTGCTGGCGCCTATATCGCCG
ACATCACCGATGGGGAAGATCGGGCTCGCCACTTCGGGCTCATGAGCGCTTGTTTCGGCGTGGGTATGGT
GGCAGGCCCCGTGGCCGGGGGACTGTTGGGCGCCATCTCCTTGCATGCACCATTCCTTGCGGCGGCGGTG
CTCAACGGCCTCAACCTACTACTGGGCTGCTTCCTAATGCAGGAGTCGCATAAGGGAGAGCGTCGACCGA
TGCCCTTGAGAGCCTTCAACCCAGTCAGCTCCTTCCGGTGGGCGCGGGGCATGACTATCGTCGCCGCACT
TATGACTGTCTTCTTTATCATGCAACTCGTAGGACAGGTGCCGGCAGCGCTCTGGGTCATTTTCGGCGAG
GACCGCTTTCGCTGGAGCGCGACGATGATCGGCCTGTCGCTTGCGGTATTCGGAATCTTGCACGCCCTCG
CTCAAGCCTTCGTCACTGGTCCCGCCACCAAACGTTTCGGCGAGAAGCAGGCCATTATCGCCGGCATGGC
GGCCGACGCGCTGGGCTACGTCTTGCTGGCGTTCGCGACGCGAGGCTGGATGGCCTTCCCCATTATGATT
CTTCTCGCTTCCGGCGGCATCGGGATGCCCGCGTTGCAGGCCATGCTGTCCAGGCAGGTAGATGACGACC
ATCAGGGACAGCTTCAAGGATCGCTCGCGGCTCTTACCAGCCTAACTTCGATCATTGGACCGCTGATCGT
CACGGCGATTTATGCCGCCTCGGCGAGCACATGGAACGGGTTGGCATGGATTGTAGGCGCCGCCCTATAC
CTTGTCTGCCTCCCCGCGTTGCGTCGCGGTGCATGGAGCCGGGCCACCTCGACCTGAATGGAAGCCGGCG
GCACCTCGCTAACGGATTCACCACTCCAAGAATTGGAGCCAATCAATTCTTGCGGAGAACTGTGAATGCG
CAAACCAACCCTTGGCAGAACATATCCATCGCGTCCGCCATCTCCAGCAGCCGCACGCGGCGCATCTCGG
GCAGCGTTGGGTCCTGGCCACGGGTGCGCATGATCGTGCTCCTGTCGTTGAGGACCCGGCTAGGCTGGCG
GGGTTGCCTTACTGGTTAGCAGAATGAATCACCGATACGCGAGCGAACGTGAAGCGACTGCTGCTGCAAA
ACGTCTGCGACCTGAGCAACAACATGAATGGTCTTCGGTTTCCGTGTTTCGTAAAGTCTGGAAACGCGGA
AGTCCCCTACGTGCTGCTGAAGTTGCCCGCAACAGAGAGTGGAACCAACCGGTGATACCACGATACTATG
ACTGAGAGTCAACGCCATGAGCGGCCTCATTTCTTATTCTGAGTTACAACAGTCCGCACCGCTGTCCGGT
AGCTCCTTCCGGTGGGCGCGGGGCATGACTATCGTCGCCGCACTTATGACTGTCTTCTTTATCATGCAAC
TCGTAGGACAGGTGCCGGCAGCGCCCAACAGTCCCCCGGCCACGGGGCCTGCCACCATACCCACGCCGAA
ACAAGCGCCCTGCACCATTATGTTCCGGATCTGCATCGCAGGATGCTGCTGGCTACCCTGTGGAACACCT
ACATCTGTATTAACGAAGCGCTAACCGTTTTTATCAGGCTCTGGGAGGCAGAATAAATGATCATATCGTC
AATTATTACCTCCACGGGGAGAGCCTGAGCAAACTGGCCTCAGGCATTTGAGAAGCACACGGTCACACTG
CTTCCGGTAGTCAATAAACCGGTAAACCAGCAATAGACATAAGCGGCTATTTAACGACCCTGCCCTGAAC
CGACGACCGGGTCGAATTTGCTTTCGAATTTCTGCCATTCATCCGCTTATTATCACTTATTCAGGCGTAG
CACCAGGCGTTTAAGGGCACCAATAACTGCCTTAAAAAAATTACGCCCCGCCCTGCCACTCATCGCAGTA
CTGTTGTAATTCATTAAGCATTCTGCCGACATGGAAGCCATCACAGACGGCATGATGAACCTGAATCGCC
AGCGGCATCAGCACCTTGTCGCCTTGCGTATAATATTTGCCCATGGTGAAAACGGGGGCGAAGAAGTTGT
CCATATTGGCCACGTTTAAATCAAAACTGGTGAAACTCACCCAGGGATTGGCTGAGACGAAAAACATATT
CTCAATAAACCCTTTAGGGAAATAGGCCAGGTTTTCACCGTAACACGCCACATCTTGCGAATATATGTGT
AGAAACTGCCGGAAATCGTCGTGGTATTCACTCCAGAGCGATGAAAACGTTTCAGTTTGCTCATGGAAAA
CGGTGTAACAAGGGTGAACACTATCCCATATCACCAGCTCACCGTCTTTCATTGCCATACG
