>Addgene plasmid #71538 | pCas9cur | addgene partial sequence | sequence record 137496 | p15A-F 5'-gattacgcgcagaccaaaac-3'
AGATTTCAGTGCAATTTATCTCTTCAAATGTAGCACCTGAAGTCAGCCCCATACGATATAAGTTGTAATT
CTCATGTTTGACAGCTTATCATCGATAAGCTTTAATGCGGTAGTTTATCACAGTTAAATTGCTAACGCAG
TCAGGCACCGTGTATGAAATCTAACAATGCGCTCATCGTCATCCTCGGCACCGTCACCCTGGATGCTGTA
GGCATAGGCTTGGTTATGCCGGTACTGCCGGGCCTCTTGCGGGATTACGAAATCATCCTGTGGAGCTTAG
TAGGTTTAGCAAGATGGCAGCGCCTAAATGTAGAATGATAAAAGGATTAAGAGATTAATTTCCCTAAAAA
TGATAAAACAAGCGTTTTGAAAGCGCTTGTTTTTTTGGTTTGCAGTCAGAGTAGAATAGAAGTATCAAAA
AAAGCACCGACTCGGTGCCACTTTTTCAAGTTGATAACGGACTAGCCTTATTTTAACTTGCTATGCTGTT
TTGAATGGTTCCAACAAGATTATTTTATAACTTTTATAACAAATAATCAAGGAGAAATTCAAAGAAATTT
ATCAGCCATAAAACAATACTTAATACTATAGAATGATAACAAAATAAACTACTTTTTAAAAGAATTTTGT
GTTATAATCTATTTATTATTAAGTATTGGGTAATATTTTTTGAAGAGATATTTTGAAAAAGAAAA
