>Addgene plasmid #71538 | pCas9cur | addgene partial sequence | sequence record 137500 | dCas9-R1 5'-TTTCAACCAATTGGCGTTTG-3'
AGTTCACTCAAACCTCCACGTTCAGCTTTCGTTAAATTATCAAACTTACGTTGAGTGATTAACTTGGCGT
TTAGAAGTTGTCTCCAATAGTTTTTCATCTTTTTGACTACTTCTTCACTTGGAACGTTATCCGATTTACC
ACGATTTTTATCAGAACGCGTTAAGACCTTATTGTCTATTGAATCGTCTTTAAGGAAACTTTGTGGAACA
ATGTGATCGACATCATAATCACTTAAACGATTAATATCTAATTCTTGGTCCACATACATGTCTCTTCCAT
TTTGGAGATAATAGAGATAGAGCTTTTCATTTTGCAATTGAGTATTTTCAACAGGATGCTCTTTAAGAAT
CTGACTTCCTAATTCTTTGATACCTTCTTCGATTCGTTTCATACGCTCTCGCGAATTTTTCTGGCCCTTT
TGAGTTGTCTGATTTTCACGTGCCATTTCAATAACGATATTTTCTGGCTTATGCCGCCCCATTACTTTGA
CCAATTCATCAACAACTTTTACAGTCTGTAAAATACCTTTTTTAATAGCAGGGCTACCAGCTAAATTTGC
AATATGTTCATGTAAACTATCGCCTTGTCCAGACACTTGTGCTTTTTGAATGTCTTCTTTAAATGTCAAA
CTATCATCATGGATCAGCTGCATAAAATTGCGATTGGCAAAACCATCTGATTTCAAAAAATCTAATATTG
TTTTGCCAGATTGCTTATCCCTAATACCATTAATCAATTTTCGAGACAAACGTCCCCAACCAGTATAACG
GCGACGTTTAAGCTGTTTCATCACCTTATCATCAAAGAGGTGAGCATATGTTTTAAGTCTTT
