>Addgene plasmid #71538 | pCas9cur | addgene partial sequence | sequence record 137504 | AraC-F-New 5'-GATGTAGCCGTCAAGTTGTCA-3'
GATCATCGTGCGGGAGGGCAAGGGCTCCAAGGATCGGGCGCGAAAAAACCCCGCCCTGTCAGGGGCGGGG
TTTTTTGCGGAGCTTAGTAAAGCCCTCGCTAGATTTTAATGCGGATGTTGCGATTACTTCGCCAACTATT
GCGCTGCAGTTTTGGGACCATTCAAAACAGCATAGCTCTAAAACCTCGTAGACTATTTTTGTCTAAAAAA
TTTCGTAATCGCACTATTTGTCTCAGCTAGACTTCAGTCTTGAAAAGCCCCTGTATTACTGCATTTATTA
AGAGTATTATACCATATTTTTAGTTATTAAGAAATAATCTTCATCTAAAATATACTTCAGTCACCTCCTA
GCTGACTCAAATCAATGCGTGTTTCATAAAGACCAGTGATGGATTGATGGATAAGAGTGGCATCTAAAAC
TTCTTTTGTAGACGTATATCGTTTACGATCAATTGTTGTATCAAAATATTTAAAAGCAGCGGGAGCTCCA
AGATTCGTCAACGTAAATAAATGAATAATATTTTCTGCTTGTTCACGTATTGGTTTGTCTCTATGTTTGT
TATATGCACTAAGAACTTTATCTAAATTG
