>Addgene plasmid #71538 | pCas9cur | addgene partial sequence | sequence record 137509 | pBRrevBam 5'-GGTGATGTCGGCGATATAGG-3'
CCACAGGACGGGTGTGGTCGCCATGATCGCGTAGTCGATAGTGGCTCCAAGTAGCGAAGCGAGCAGGACT
GGGCGGCGGCCAAAGCGGTCGGACAGTGCTCCGAGAACGGGTGCGCATAGAAATTGCATCAACGCATATA
GCGCTAGCAGCACGCCATAGTGACTGGCGATGCTGTCGGAATGGACGATCACACTACTCTTCTTTTGCCT
ATTATAACATGAAAACGCTTTAACAGAAAGAATAGGAAGGTATCCGACTGCTGGTATTAACCCTCTTTCT
CAAGTTATCATCGGCAATGTTGAATGGAGTCCATTCAAAACAGCATAGCTCTAAAACATGGAACTCAACA
AGTCTCAGTGTGCTGAAGTTTTGGGACCATTCAAAACAGCATAGCTCTAAAACTCGAGGTCATTCAGACT
GGCTAATGCACCCAGTAAGGCAGCGGTATCATCAACGGGGTCTGGTGCCACTTTTTCAAGTTGATAACGG
ACTAGCCTTATTTTAACTTGCTATTTCTAGCTCTAAAACGCTTGGAGCGAACGACCTACATGGAGAAACA
GTAGAGAGTTGCGATAAAAAGCGTCAGGTAGGATCCGCTAATCTTATGGATAAAAATGCTATGGCATAGC
AAAGTGTGACGCCGTGCAAATAATCAATGTGGACTTTT
